Addgene plasmid #87614: pcDNA3-H2B-Venus
Purpose: Venus (YFP) fused to histone H2B.
Depositing lab: Jin Zhang. Depositing organization: University of California, San Diego (UCSD). Publication: RefSOFI for Mapping Nanoscale Organization of Protein-Protein Interactions in Living Cells. Hertel F, Mo GC, Duwe S, Dedecker P, Zhang J. Cell Rep. 2016 Jan 12;14(2):390-400. doi: 10.1016/j.celrep.2015.12.036. Epub 2015 Dec 31. PubMed 26748717.
Backbone
  Vector backbone: pcDNA3.1
  Backbone manufacturer: Invitrogen
  Backbone size w/o insert (bp): 5500
  Total vector size (bp): 6522
  Vector type: Mammalian Expression
  Selectable markers: Neomycin (select with G418)
Growth in bacteria
  Bacterial resistance: Ampicillin, 100 μg/mL
  Growth temperature: 37°C
  Growth strain: DH5alpha
  Copy number: High Copy
Gene/Insert
  Gene/Insert name: H2B-Venus
  Species: H. sapiens (human), Synthetic
  Insert size (bp): 1104
  Entrez Gene: H2BC8 (a.k.a. H2B.1A, H2B/a, H2BC10, H2BC4, H2BC6, H2BC7, H2BFA, HIST1H2BG, dJ221C16.8)
  Promoter: CMV
  Cloning method: Restriction Enzyme; 5′ cloning site BamHI (not destroyed); 3′ cloning site EcoRI (not destroyed)
  Sequencing primers: 5′ T7 forward; 3′ BGH reverse
Resource information
  A portion of this plasmid was derived from a plasmid made by: H2B cDNA obtained from Ultimate ORF Collection (Life Technologies).
Terms and licenses: Academic/Nonprofit Terms; Industry Terms: Not Available to Industry
How to cite: pcDNA3-H2B-Venus was a gift from Jin Zhang (Addgene plasmid # 87614 ; http://n2t.net/addgene:87614 ; RRID:Addgene_87614)
