[The description below was written by a language model from this plasmid's Addgene catalogue record and pLannotate feature annotations shown in this document.]
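Description:
pcDNA3-H2B-Venus is a mammalian expression plasmid built on the Invitrogen pcDNA3.1 backbone that produces human histone H2B fused at its C-terminus to the yellow fluorescent protein Venus. It is propagated in E. coli as a high-copy plasmid through a ColE1/pUC-type origin with ampicillin selection (AmpR, β-lactamase), and it also carries an f1 origin for single-stranded DNA production. For selection in mammalian cells, an SV40 enhancer/early promoter drives a neomycin phosphotransferase gene terminated by an SV40 polyadenylation signal, allowing G418 selection of stable transfectants.

The roughly 1.1 kb insert was cloned between BamHI and EcoRI sites, both of which are retained. Transcription is driven by the human cytomegalovirus immediate-early enhancer and promoter and terminated by the bovine growth hormone poly(A) signal. A T7 promoter lies just upstream of the insert. The H2B coding sequence, derived from a commercial ORF collection, comes first and is followed after a very short linker by the fluorescent protein. The catalogue links the histone to H2BC8, while the automated annotation matched it to H2BC4; the two names are listed as aliases in the catalogue entry. The annotation also calls the fluorophore mVenus, the variant with the monomerizing A206K mutation, whereas the catalogue simply says Venus. Small annotated fragments such as ble, lacI, bom and a truncated HIV-1 LTR are short partial matches that probably reflect backbone remnants or annotation artefacts rather than functional elements.

Because H2B is incorporated into nucleosomes, the fusion serves as a chromatin- and nucleus-localized yellow fluorescent marker in live cells. The associated publication concerns super-resolution fluorescence imaging of protein-protein interactions in living cells, though the record does not specify this construct's exact role there. The sequenced record (6,494 nt) is slightly shorter than the stated total size of 6,522 bp.
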