Features (pLannotate 1.2.2; 21 found; start..end, strand, type, name):
      1..378     +  CDS            H2BC4 (sequence partly withheld): H2B1C_HUMAN - Also known as H2BFL, HIST1H2BC. Experimental evidence at protein level: Swiss-Prot protein existence level 1. Has broad antibacterial activity. May contribute to the formation of the functional antimicrobial barrier of the colonic epithelium, and to the bactericidal activity of amniotic fluid. From Homo sapiens (Human).
    385..1104    +  CDS            mVenus: Venus YFP with monomerizing A206K mutation (Nagai et al., 2002; Kremers et al., 2006) mammalian codon-optimized
   1151..1375    +  polyA_signal   bGH poly(A) signal: bovine growth hormone polyadenylation signal
   1379..1400    +  promoter       SV40 promoter (fragment): SV40 enhancer and early promoter
   1421..1849    +  rep_origin     f1 ori (sequence partly withheld): f1 bacteriophage origin of replication; arrow indicates direction of (+) strand synthesis
   1863..2192    +  promoter       SV40 promoter: SV40 enhancer and early promoter
   2259..3050    +  CDS            neo: KKA2_KLEPN - Also known as kan, nptII. Experimental evidence at protein level: Swiss-Prot protein existence level 1. Resistance to kanamycin, neomycin, paromomycin, ribostamycin, butirosin and gentamicin B. From Klebsiella pneumoniae.
   3074..3232    +  CDS            ble (fragment): BLE_KLEPN - Experimental evidence at protein level: Swiss-Prot protein existence level 1. Binding protein with a strong affinity to the bleomycin family of antibiotics. Binds to CL990; an antimitotic-antibiotic compound. From Klebsiella pneumoniae.
   3227..3348    +  polyA_signal   SV40 poly(A) signal: SV40 polyadenylation signal
   3421..3437    -  protein_bind   lac operator: The lac repressor binds to the lac operator to inhibit transcription in E. coli. This inhibition can be relieved by adding lactose or isopropyl-β-D-thiogalactopyranoside (IPTG). lac repressor encoded by lacI
   3445..3475    -  promoter       lac promoter: promoter for the E. coli lac operon
   3490..3511    -  protein_bind   CAP binding site: CAP binding activates transcription in the presence of cAMP. E. coli catabolite activator protein
   3524..3616    -  CDS            lacI (fragment): lac repressor; lacI; The lac repressor binds to the lac operator to inhibit transcription in E. coli. This inhibition can be relieved by adding lactose or isopropyl-β-D-thiogalactopyranoside (IPTG).
   3799..4387    -  rep_origin     ori: high-copy-number ColE1/pMB1/pBR322/pUC origin of replication
   4558..5418    -  CDS            AmpR: β-lactamase; bla; confers resistance to ampicillin, carbenicillin, and related antibiotics
   5419..5523    -  promoter       AmpR promoter: bla
   5582..5634    -  misc_feature   bom (fragment): basis of mobility region from pBR322
   5789..6168    +  enhancer       CMV enhancer: human cytomegalovirus immediate early enhancer
   6169..6372    +  promoter       CMV promoter: human cytomegalovirus (CMV) immediate early promoter
   6368..6401    +  LTR            5' LTR (truncated) (fragment): truncated 5' long terminal repeat (LTR) from HIV-1
   6417..6435    +  promoter       T7 promoter: promoter for bacteriophage T7 RNA polymerase
>Addgene plasmid #87614 | pcDNA3-H2B-Venus | addgene full sequence | sequence record 175128 | Addgene NGS Result
ATG
[375 nt withheld, positions 4-378]
GAGCTCATGGTGAGCAAGGGCGAGGAGCTGTTCACCGGGGTGGTGCCCATCCTGGTCGAGCTGGACGGCG
ACGTAAACGGCCACAAGTTCAGCGTGTCCGGCGAGGGCGAGGGCGATGCCACCTACGGCAAGCTGACCCT
GAAGCTGATCTGCACCACCGGCAAGCTGCCCGTGCCCTGGCCCACCCTCGTGACCACCCTGGGCTACGGC
CTGCAGTGCTTCGCCCGCTACCCCGACCACATGAAGCAGCACGACTTCTTCAAGTCCGCCATGCCCGAAG
GCTACGTCCAGGAGCGCACCATCTTCTTCAAGGACGACGGCAACTACAAGACCCGCGCCGAGGTGAAGTT
CGAGGGCGACACCCTGGTGAACCGCATCGAGCTGAAGGGCATCGACTTCAAGGAGGACGGCAACATCCTG
GGGCACAAGCTGGAGTACAACTACAACAGCCACAACGTCTATATCACCGCCGACAAGCAGAAGAACGGCA
TCAAGGCCAACTTCAAGATCCGCCACAACATCGAGGACGGCGGCGTGCAGCTCGCCGACCACTACCAGCA
GAACACCCCCATCGGCGACGGCCCCGTGCTGCTGCCCGACAACCACTACCTGAGCTACCAGTCCAAGCTG
AGCAAAGACCCCAACGAGAAGCGCGATCACATGGTCCTGCTGGAGTTCGTGACCGCCGCCGGGATCACTC
TCGGCATGGACGAGCTGTACAAGTAAGAATTCTAATCTAGAGGGCCCGTTTAAACCCGCTGATCAGCCTC
GACTGTGCCTTCTAGTTGCCAGCCATCTGTTGTTTGCCCCTCCCCCGTGCCTTCCTTGACCCTGGAAGGT
GCCACTCCCACTGTCCTTTCCTAATAAAATGAGGAAATTGCATCGCATTGTCTGAGTAGGTGTCATTCTA
TTCTGGGGGGTGGGGTGGGGCAGGACAGCAAGGGGGAGGATTGGGAAGACAATAGCAGGCATGCTGGGGA
TGCGGTGGGCTCTATGGCTTCTGAGGCGGAAAGAACCAGCTGGGGCTCTAGGGGGTATCCCC
[124 nt withheld, positions 1421-1544]
C
[91 nt withheld, positions 1546-1636]
A
[49 nt withheld, positions 1638-1686]
CCTTTGACGTTGGAGTCCACGTTCTTT
[37 nt withheld, positions 1714-1750]
ACCCTATCTCGGTCTATTCTTTTGATTTATAAGGGATTTTGCCGATTTCGGCCTATTGGTTAAAAAATGA
GCTGATTTAACAAAAATTTAACGCGAATTAATTCTGTGGAATGTGTGTCAGTTAGGGTGTGGAAAGTCCC
CAGGCTCCCCAGCAGGCAGAAGTATGCAAAGCATGCATCTCAATTAGTCAGCAACCAGGTGTGGAAAGTC
CCCAGGCTCCCCAGCAGGCAGAAGTATGCAAAGCATGCATCTCAATTAGTCAGCAACCATAGTCCCGCCC
CTAACTCCGCCCATCCCGCCCCTAACTCCGCCCAGTTCCGCCCATTCTCCGCCCCATGGCTGACTAATTT
TTTTTATTTATGCAGAGGCCGAGGCCGCCTCTGCCTCTGAGCTATTCCAGAAGTAGTGAGGAGGCTTTTT
TGGAGGCCTAGGCTTTTGCAAAAAGCTCCCGGGAGCTTGTATATCCATTTTCGGATCTGATCAAGAGACA
GGATGAGGATCGTTTCGCATGATTGAACAAGATGGATTGCACGCAGGTTCTCCGGCCGCTTGGGTGGAGA
GGCTATTCGGCTATGACTGGGCACAACAGACAATCGGCTGCTCTGATGCCGCCGTGTTCCGGCTGTCAGC
GCAGGGGCGCCCGGTTCTTTTTGTCAAGACCGACCTGTCCGGTGCCCTGAATGAACTGCAGGACGAGGCA
GCGCGGCTATCGTGGCTGGCCACGACGGGCGTTCCTTGCGCAGCTGTGCTCGACGTTGTCACTGAAGCGG
GAAGGGACTGGCTGCTATTGGGCGAAGTGCCGGGGCAGGATCTCCTGTCATCTCACCTTGCTCCTGCCGA
GAAAGTATCCATCATGGCTGATGCAATGCGGCGGCTGCATACGCTTGATCCGGCTACCTGCCCATTCGAC
CACCAAGCGAAACATCGCATCGAGCGAGCACGTACTCGGATGGAAGCCGGTCTTGTCGATCAGGATGATC
TGGACGAAGAGCATCAGGGGCTCGCGCCAGCCGAACTGTTCGCCAGGCTCAAGGCGCGCATGCCCGACGG
CGAGGATCTCGTCGTGACCCATGGCGATGCCTGCTTGCCGAATATCATGGTGGAAAATGGCCGCTTTTCT
GGATTCATCGACTGTGGCCGGCTGGGTGTGGCGGACCGCTATCAGGACATAGCGTTGGCTACCCGTGATA
TTGCTGAAGAGCTTGGCGGCGAATGGGCTGACCGCTTCCTCGTGCTTTACGGTATCGCCGCTCCCGATTC
GCAGCGCATCGCCTTCTATCGCCTTCTTGACGAGTTCTTCTGAGCGGGACTCTGGGGTTCGAAATGACCG
ACCAAGCGACGCCCAACCTGCCATCACGAGATTTCGATTCCACCGCCGCCTTCTATGAAAGGTTGGGCTT
CGGAATCGTTTTCCGGGACGCCGGCTGGATGATCCTCCAGCGCGGGGATCTCATGCTGGAGTTCTTCGCC
CACCCCAACTTGTTTATTGCAGCTTATAATGGTTACAAATAAAGCAATAGCATCACAAATTTCACAAATA
AAGCATTTTTTTCACTGCATTCTAGTTGTGGTTTGTCCAAACTCATCAATGTATCTTATCATGTCTGTAT
ACCGTCGACCTCTAGCTAGAGCTTGGCGTAATCATGGTCATAGCTGTTTCCTGTGTGAAATTGTTATCCG
CTCACAATTCCACACAACATACGAGCCGGAAGCATAAAGTGTAAAGCCTGGGGTGCCTAATGAGTGAGCT
AACTCACATTAATTGCGTTGCGCTCACTGCCCGCTTTCCAGTCGGGAAACCTGTCGTGCCAGCTGCATTA
ATGAATCGGCCAACGCGCGGGGAGAGGCGGTTTGCGTATTGGGCGCTCTTCCGCTTCCTCGCTCACTGAC
TCGCTGCGCTCGGTCGTTCGGCTGCGGCGAGCGGTATCAGCTCACTCAAAGGCGGTAATACGGTTATCCA
CAGAATCAGGGGATAACGCAGGAAAGAACATGTGAGCAAAAGGCCAGCAAAAGGCCAGGAACCGTAAAAA
GGCCGCGTTGCTGGCGTTTTTCCATAGGCTCCGCCCCCCTGACGAGCATCACAAAAATCGACGCTCAAGT
CAGAGGTGGCGAAACCCGACAGGACTATAAAGATACCAGGCGTTTCCCCCTGGAAGCTCCCTCGTGCGCT
CTCCTGTTCCGACCCTGCCGCTTACCGGATACCTGTCCGCCTTTCTCCCTTCGGGAAGCGTGGCGCTTTC
TCATAGCTCACGCTGTAGGTATCTCAGTTCGGTGTAGGTCGTTCGCTCCAAGCTGGGCTGTGTGCACGAA
CCCCCCGTTCAGCCCGACCGCTGCGCCTTATCCGGTAACTATCGTCTTGAGTCCAACCCGGTAAGACACG
ACTTATCGCCACTGGCAGCAGCCACTGGTAACAGGATTAGCAGAGCGAGGTATGTAGGCGGTGCTACAGA
GTTCTTGAAGTGGTGGCCTAACTACGGCTACACTAGAAGAACAGTATTTGGTATCTGCGCTCTGCTGAAG
CCAGTTACCTTCGGAAAAAGAGTTGGTAGCTCTTGATCCGGCAAACAAACCACCGCTGGTAGCGGTGGTT
TTTTTGTTTGCAAGCAGCAGATTACGCGCAGAAAAAAAGGATCTCAAGAAGATCCTTTGATCTTTTCTAC
GGGGTCTGACGCTCAGTGGAACGAAAACTCACGTTAAGGGATTTTGGTCATGAGATTATCAAAAAGGATC
TTCACCTAGATCCTTTTAAATTAAAAATGAAGTTTTAAATCAATCTAAAGTATATATGAGTAAACTTGGT
CTGACAGTTACCAATGCTTAATCAGTGAGGCACCTATCTCAGCGATCTGTCTATTTCGTTCATCCATAGT
TGCCTGACTCCCCGTCGTGTAGATAACTACGATACGGGAGGGCTTACCATCTGGCCCCAGTGCTGCAATG
ATACCGCGAGACCCACGCTCACCGGCTCCAGATTTATCAGCAATAAACCAGCCAGCCGGAAGGGCCGAGC
GCAGAAGTGGTCCTGCAACTTTATCCGCCTCCATCCAGTCTATTAATTGTTGCCGGGAAGCTAGAGTAAG
TAGTTCGCCAGTTAATAGTTTGCGCAACGTTGTTGCCATTGCTACAGGCATCGTGGTGTCACGCTCGTCG
TTTGGTATGGCTTCATTCAGCTCCGGTTCCCAACGATCAAGGCGAGTTACATGATCCCCCATGTTGTGCA
AAAAAGCGGTTAGCTCCTTCGGTCCTCCGATCGTTGTCAGAAGTAAGTTGGCCGCAGTGTTATCACTCAT
GGTTATGGCAGCACTGCATAATTCTCTTACTGTCATGCCATCCGTAAGATGCTTTTCTGTGACTGGTGAG
TACTCAACCAAGTCATTCTGAGAATAGTGTATGCGGCGACCGAGTTGCTCTTGCCCGGCGTCAATACGGG
ATAATACCGCGCCACATAGCAGAACTTTAAAAGTGCTCATCATTGGAAAACGTTCTTCGGGGCGAAAACT
CTCAAGGATCTTACCGCTGTTGAGATCCAGTTCGATGTAACCCACTCGTGCACCCAACTGATCTTCAGCA
TCTTTTACTTTCACCAGCGTTTCTGGGTGAGCAAAAACAGGAAGGCAAAATGCCGCAAAAAAGGGAATAA
GGGCGACACGGAAATGTTGAATACTCATACTCTTCCTTTTTCAATATTATTGAAGCATTTATCAGGGTTA
TTGTCTCATGAGCGGATACATATTTGAATGTATTTAGAAAAATAAACAAATAGGGGTTCCGCGCACATTT
CCCCGAAAAGTGCCACCTGACGTCGACGGATCGGGAGATCTCCCGATCCCCTATGGTGCACTCTCAGTAC
AATCTGCTCTGATGCCGCATAGTTAAGCCAGTATCTGCTCCCTGCTTGTGTGTTGGAGGTCGCTGAGTAG
TGCGCGAGCAAAATTTAAGCTACAACAAGGCAAGGCTTGACCGACAATTGCATGAAGAATCTGCTTAGGG
TTAGGCGTTTTGCGCTGCTTCGCGATGTACGGGCCAGATATACGCGTTGACATTGATTATTGACTAGTTA
TTAATAGTAATCAATTACGGGGTCATTAGTTCATAGCCCATATATGGAGTTCCGCGTTACATAACTTACG
GTAAATGGCCCGCCTGGCTGACCGCCCAACGACCCCCGCCCATTGACGTCAATAATGACGTATGTTCCCA
TAGTAACGCCAATAGGGACTTTCCATTGACGTCAATGGGTGGAGTATTTACGGTAAACTGCCCACTTGGC
AGTACATCAAGTGTATCATATGCCAAGTACGCCCCCTATTGACGTCAATGACGGTAAATGGCCCGCCTGG
CATTATGCCCAGTACATGACCTTATGGGACTTTCCTACTTGGCAGTACATCTACGTATTAGTCATCGCTA
TTACCATGGTGATGCGGTTTTGGCAGTACATCAATGGGCGTGGATAGCGGTTTGACTCACGGGGATTTCC
AAGTCTCCACCCCATTGACGTCAATGGGAGTTTGTTTTGGCACCAAAATCAACGGGACTTTCCAAAATGT
CGTAACAACTCCGCCCCATTGACGCAAATGGGCGGTAGGCGTGTACGGTGGGAGGTCTATATAAGCAGAG
CTCTCTGGCTAACTAGAGAACCCACTGCTTACTGGCTTATCGAAATTAATACGACTCACTATAGGGAGAC
CCAAGCTGGCTAGCGTTTAAACTTAAGCTTGGTACCGAGCTCGGATCCGCCACC
